>Addgene plasmid #143140 | TFORF1603 | addgene full sequence | sequence record 397855 | Addgene NGS Result
TTAATGTAGTCTTATGCAATACTCTTGTAGTCTTGCAACATGGTAACGATGAGTTAGCAACATGCCTTAC
AAGGAGAGAAAAAGCACCGTGCATGCCGATTGGTGGAAGTAAGGTGGTACGATCGTGCCTTATTAGGAAG
GCAACAGACGGGTCTGACATGGATTGGACGAACCACTGAATTGCCGCATTGCAGAGATATTGTATTTAAG
TGCCTAGCTCGATACATAAACGGGTCTCTCTGGTTAGACCAGATCTGAGCCTGGGAGCTCTCTGGCTAAC
TAGGGAACCCACTGCTTAAGCCTCAATAAAGCTTGCCTTGAGTGCTTCAAGTAGTGTGTGCCCGTCTGTT
GTGTGACTCTGGTAACTAGAGATCCCTCAGACCCTTTTAGTCAGTGTGGAAAATCTCTAGCAGTGGCGCC
CGAACAGGGACTTGAAAGCGAAAGGGAAACCAGAGGAGCTCTCTCGACGCAGGACTCGGCTTGCTGAAGC
GCGCACGGCAAGAGGCGAGGGGCGGCGACTGGTGAGTACGCCAAAAATTTTGACTAGCGGAGGCTAGAAG
GAGAGAGATGGGTGCGAGAGCGTCAGTATTAAGCGGGGGAGAATTAGATCGCGATGGGAAAAAATTCGGT
TAAGGCCAGGGGGAAAGAAAAAATATAAATTAAAACATATAGTATGGGCAAGCAGGGAGCTAGAACGATT
CGCAGTTAATCCTGGCCTGTTAGAAACATCAGAAGGCTGTAGACAAATACTGGGACAGCTACAACCATCC
CTTCAGACAGGATCAGAAGAACTTAGATCATTATATAATACAGTAGCAACCCTCTATTGTGTGCATCAAA
GGATAGAGATAAAAGACACCAAGGAAGCTTTAGACAAGATAGAGGAAGAGCAAAACAAAAGTAAGACCAC
CGCACAGCAAGCGGCCGCTGATCTTCAGACCTGGAGGAGGAGATATGAGGGACAATTGGAGAAGTGAATT
ATATAAATATAAAGTAGTAAAAATTGAACCATTAGGAGTAGCACCCACCAAGGCAAAGAGAAGAGTGGTG
CAGAGAGAAAAAAGAGCAGTGGGAATAGGAGCTTTGTTCCTTGGGTTCTTGGGAGCAGCAGGAAGCACTA
TGGGCGCAGCGTCAATGACGCTGACGGTACAGGCCAGACAATTATTGTCTGGTATAGTGCAGCAGCAGAA
CAATTTGCTGAGGGCTATTGAGGCGCAACAGCATCTGTTGCAACTCACAGTCTGGGGCATCAAGCAGCTC
CAGGCAAGAATCCTGGCTGTGGAAAGATACCTAAAGGATCAACAGCTCCTGGGGATTTGGGGTTGCTCTG
GAAAACTCATTTGCACCACTGCTGTGCCTTGGAATGCTAGTTGGAGTAATAAATCTCTGGAACAGATTTG
GAATCACACGACCTGGATGGAGTGGGACAGAGAAATTAACAATTACACAAGCTTAATACACTCCTTAATT
GAAGAATCGCAAAACCAGCAAGAAAAGAATGAACAAGAATTATTGGAATTAGATAAATGGGCAAGTTTGT
GGAATTGGTTTAACATAACAAATTGGCTGTGGTATATAAAATTATTCATAATGATAGTAGGAGGCTTGGT
AGGTTTAAGAATAGTTTTTGCTGTACTTTCTATAGTGAATAGAGTTAGGCAGGGATATTCACCATTATCG
TTTCAGACCCACCTCCCAACCCCGAGGGGACCCATGCATTGCATCTCAATTAGTCAGCAACCAGGTGTGG
AAAGTCCCCAGGCTCCCCAGCAGGCAGAAGTATGCAAAGCATGCGTCTCAATTAGTCAGCAACCATAGTC
CCGCCCCTAACTCCGCCCATCCCGCCCCTAACTCCGCCCAGTTCCGCCCATTCTCCGCCCCATGGCTGAC
TAATTTTTTTTATTTATGCAGAGGCCGAGGCCGCCTCGGCCTCTGAGCTATTCCAGAAGTAGTGAGGAGG
CTTTTTTGGAGGCCTAGGCTTTTGCAAAAAGCTTTCTAGAGGTACCACCGGAGCTTACCATGACCGAGTA
CAAGCCCACGGTGCGCCTCGCCACCCGCGACGACGTCCCCAGGGCCGTACGCACCCTCGCCGCCGCGTTC
GCCGACTACCCCGCCACGCGCCACACCGTCGATCCGGACCGCCACATCGAGCGGGTCACCGAGCTGCAAG
AACTCTTCCTCACGCGCGTCGGGCTCGACATCGGCAAGGTGTGGGTCGCGGACGACGGCGCCGCCGTGGC
GGTCTGGACCACGCCGGAGAGCGTCGAAGCGGGGGCGGTGTTCGCCGAGATCGGCCCGCGCATGGCCGAG
TTGAGCGGTTCCCGGCTGGCCGCGCAGCAACAGATGGAAGGCCTCCTGGCGCCGCACCGGCCCAAGGAGC
CCGCGTGGTTCCTGGCCACCGTCGGCGTCTCGCCCGACCACCAGGGCAAGGGTCTGGGCAGCGCCGTCGT
GCTCCCCGGAGTGGAGGCGGCCGAGCGCGCCGGGGTGCCCGCCTTCCTGGAGACCTCCGCGCCCCGCAAC
CTCCCCTTCTACGAGCGGCTCGGCTTCACCGTCACCGCCGACGTCGAGGTGCCCGAAGGACCGCGCACCT
GGTGCATGACCCGCAAGCCCGGTGCCAGTTAACGAATTCTAGATCTTGAGACAAATGGCAGTATTCATCC
ACAATTTTAAAAGAAAAGGGGGGATTGGGGGGTACAGTGCAGGGGAAAGAATAGTAGACATAATAGCAAC
AGACATACAAACTAAAGAATTACAAAAACAAATTACAAAAATTCAAAATTTTCGGGTTTATTACAGGGAC
AGCAGAGATCCACTTTGGCGCCGGCTCGAGGCCTGCAGGTGCAAAGATGGATAAAGTTTTAAACAGAGAG
GAATCTTTGCAGCTAATGGACCTTCTAGGTCTTGAAAGGAGTGGGAATTGGCTCCGGTGCCCGTCAGTGG
GCAGAGCGCACATCGCCCACAGTCCCCGAGAAGTTGGGGGGAGGGGTCGGCAATTGAACCGGTGCCTAGA
GAAGGTGGCGCGGGGTAAACTGGGAAAGTGATGTCGTGTACTGGCTCCGCCTTTTTCCCGAGGGTGGGGG
AGAACCGTATATAAGTGCAGTAGTCGCCGTGAACGTTCTTTTTCGCAACGGGTTTGCCGCCAGAACACAG
GTAAGTGCCGTGTGTGGTTCCCGCGGGCCTGGCCTCTTTACGGGTTATGGCCCTTGCGTGCCTTGAATTA
CTTCCACCTGGCTGCAGTACGTGATTCTTGATCCCGAGCTTCGGGTTGGAAGTGGGTGGGAGAGTTCGAG
GCCTTGCGCTTAAGGAGCCCCTTCGCCTCGTGCTTGAGTTGAGGCCTGGCCTGGGCGCTGGGGCCGCCGC
GTGCGAATCTGGTGGCACCTTCGCGCCTGTCTCGCTGCTTTCGATAAGTCTCTAGCCATTTAAAATTTTT
GATGACCTGCTGCGACGCTTTTTTTCTGGCAAGATAGTCTTGTAAATGCGGGCCAAGATCTGCACACTGG
TATTTCGGTTTTTGGGGCCGCGGGCGGCGACGGGGCCCGTGCGTCCCAGCGCACATGTTCGGCGAGGCGG
GGCCTGCGAGCGCGGCCACCGAGAATCGGACGGGGGTAGTCTCAAGCTGGCCGGCCTGCTCTGGTGCCTG
GCCTCGCGCCGCCGTGTATCGCCCCGCCCTGGGCGGCAAGGCTGGCCCGGTCGGCACCAGTTGCGTGAGC
GGAAAGATGGCCGCTTCCCGGCCCTGCTGCAGGGAGCTCAAAATGGAGGACGCGGCGCTCGGGAGAGCGG
GCGGGTGAGTCACCCACACAAAGGAAAAGGGCCTTTCCGTCCTCAGCCGTCGCTTCATGTGACTCCACGG
AGTACCGGGCGCCGTCCAGGCACCTCGATTAGTTCTCGAGCTTTTGGAGTACGTCGTCTTTAGGTTGGGG
GGAGGGGTTTTATGCGATGGAGTTTCCCCACACTGAGTGGGTGGAGACTGAAGTTAGGCCAGCTTGGCAC
TTGATGTAATTCTCCTTGGAATTTGCCCTTTTTGAGTTTGGATCTTGGTTCATTCTCAAGCCTCAGACAG
TGGTTCAAAGTTTTTTTCTTCCATTTCAGGTGTCGTGAGGCTAGCACCGCCACCATGCCGCCTCCTGGGA
AAGTTCCCCGAAAGGAGAATCTGTGGCTACAGTGTGAGTGGGGGTCCTGCTCCTTTGTGTGCTCAACCAT
GGAAAAGTTCTTTGAGCATGTCACTCAGCACCTGCAGCAGCACCTGCATGGCTCTGGGGAGGAGGAGGAA
GAGGAAGAGGAGGATGACCCACTTGAGGAAGAATTCTCCTGCTTGTGGCAGGAATGTGGCTTTTGTTCTC
TGGACAGTTCTGCTGACCTCATCCGCCATGTCTACTTCCACTGCTACCACACCAAGCTGAAACAGTGGGG
GCTGCAGGCCTTGCAAAGCCAGGCTGACCTTGGCCCCTGCATCCTGGACTTCCAGAGCCGGAACGTCATC
CCTGATATCCCTGACCACTTCCTGTGTCTGTGGGAGCACTGTGAGAATTCCTTCGACAATCCTGAGTGGT
TTTATCGGCATGTGGAAGCACACAGTCTGTGCTGTGAATACGAAGCAGTCGGCAAGGACAACCCGGTGGT
GCTGTGTGGCTGGAAAGGCTGTACCTGCACCTTCAAGGACCGCAGTAAACTTCGAGAGCACCTCCGCAGC
CATACCCAGGAGAAAGTGGTAGCCTGCCCCACCTGTGGGGGCATGTTTGCCAACAATACCAAGTTCTTAG
ATCACATCCGTCGCCAGACCTCATTGGATCAGCAGCACTTCCAGTGTTCTCACTGTTCCAAGAGATTTGC
CACAGAGCGGCTATTGCGGGACCACATGCGCAACCATGTGAATCACTATAAGTGCCCTCTGTGTGACATG
ACCTGCCCGCTGCCTTCCTCCCTCCGCAACCACATGCGCTTTCGTCACAGTGAGGACCGGCCCTTTAAAT
GTGACTGTTGTGACTACAGCTGCAAGAATCTTATTGACCTCCAGAAGCACCTGGATACCCACAGCGAGGA
GCCAGCCTACAGGTGTGATTTTGAGAACTGCACCTTCAGTGCCCGATCCCTCTGCTCTATCAAGTCCCAT
TACCGCAAAGTACATGAAGGAGACTCTGAGCCAAGGTACAAATGTCATGTGTGTGACAAATGCTTCACAC
GGGGCAACAACCTCACCGTGCACCTTCGCAAGAAGCACCAGTTCAAGTGGCCCTCAGGGCATCCCCGTTT
TCGGTACAAGGAACATGAAGATGGCTATATGCGGCTGCAGCTGGTTCGCTACGAGAGTGTAGAGCTGACA
CAGCAACTGCTGCGGCAACCACAAGAGGGATCGGGCCTGGGAACGTCGCTGAACGAGAGCAGCCTGCAGG
GCATTATTCTAGAAACAGTGCCAGGGGAGCCAGGACGTAAGGAAGAGGAAGAGGAGGGCAAGGGTAGCGA
AGGGACAGCCCTCTCAGCCTCTCAGGACAACCCCAGTTCTGTCATCCACGTGGTGAATCAGACCAATGCC
CAAGGCCAGCAAGAGATCGTCTACTATGTGCTGTCTGAAGCCCCAGGGGAGCCTCCCCCAGCCCCTGAGC
CACCTTCAGGGGGCATCATGGAAAAGCTTCAAGGAATAGCTGAGGAGCCAGAGATCCAGATGGTTTAGTA
ATGAACTAGTCCGTAACTTGAAAGTATTTCGATTTCTTGGCTTTATATATCTTGTGGAAAGGACGAATTC
TGGCTAGCTGATCCTGTGTAACGCGTTAAGTCGACAATCAACCTCTGGATTACAAAATTTGTGAAAGATT
GACTGGTATTCTTAACTATGTTGCTCCTTTTACGCTATGTGGATACGCTGCTTTAATGCCTTTGTATCAT
GCTATTGCTTCCCGTATGGCTTTCATTTTCTCCTCCTTGTATAAATCCTGGTTGCTGTCTCTTTATGAGG
AGTTGTGGCCCGTTGTCAGGCAACGTGGCGTGGTGTGCACTGTGTTTGCTGACGCAACCCCCACTGGTTG
GGGCATTGCCACCACCTGTCAGCTCCTTTCCGGGACTTTCGCTTTCCCCCTCCCTATTGCCACGGCGGAA
CTCATCGCCGCCTGCCTTGCCCGCTGCTGGACAGGGGCTCGGCTGTTGGGCACTGACAATTCCGTGGTGT
TGTCGGGGAAATCATCGTCCTTTCCTTGGCTGCTCGCCTGTGTTGCCACCTGGATTCTGCGCGGGACGTC
CTTCTGCTACGTCCCTTCGGCCCTCAATCCAGCGGACCTTCCTTCCCGCGGCCTGCTGCCGGCTCTGCGG
CCTCTTCCGCGTCTTCGCCTTCGCCCTCAGACGAGTCGGATCTCCCTTTGGGCCGCCTCCCCGCGTCGAC
TTTAAGACCAATGACTTACAAGGCAGCTGTAGATCTTAGCCACTTTTTAAAAGAAAAGGGGGGACTGGAA
GGGCTAATTCACTCCCAACGAAGACAAGATCTGCTTTTTGCTTGTACTGGGTCTCTCTGGTTAGACCAGA
TCTGAGCCTGGGAGCTCTCTGGCTAACTAGGGAACCCACTGCTTAAGCCTCAATAAAGCTTGCCTTGAGT
GCTTCAAGTAGTGTGTGCCCGTCTGTTGTGTGACTCTGGTAACTAGAGATCCCTCAGACCCTTTTAGTCA
GTGTGGAAAATCTCTAGCAGTACGTATAGTAGTTCATGTCATCTTATTATTCAGTATTTATAACTTGCAA
AGAAATGAATATCAGAGAGTGAGAGGAACTTGTTTATTGCAGCTTATAATGGTTACAAATAAAGCAATAG
CATCACAAATTTCACAAATAAAGCATTTTTTTCACTGCATTCTAGTTGTGGTTTGTCCAAACTCATCAAT
GTATCTTATCATGTCTGGCTCTAGCTATCCCGCCCCTAACTCCGCCCATCCCGCCCCTAACTCCGCCCAG
TTCCGCCCATTCTCCGCCCCATGGCTGACTAATTTTTTTTATTTATGCAGAGGCCGAGGCCGCCTCGGCC
TCTGAGCTATTCCAGAAGTAGTGAGGAGGCTTTTTTGGAGGCCTAGGGACGTACCCAATTCGCCCTATAG
TGAGTCGTATTACGCGCGCTCACTGGCCGTCGTTTTACAACGTCGTGACTGGGAAAACCCTGGCGTTACC
CAACTTAATCGCCTTGCAGCACATCCCCCTTTCGCCAGCTGGCGTAATAGCGAAGAGGCCCGCACCGATC
GCCCTTCCCAACAGTTGCGCAGCCTGAATGGCGAATGGG
[124 nt withheld, positions 7250-7373]
C
[91 nt withheld, positions 7375-7465]
A
[49 nt withheld, positions 7467-7515]
CCTTTGACGTTGGAGTCCACGTTCTTT
[37 nt withheld, positions 7543-7579]
ACCCTATCTCGGTCTATTCTTTTGATTTATAAGGGATTTTGCCGATTTCGGCCTATTGGTTAAAAAATGA
GCTGATTTAACAAAAATTTAACGCGAATTTTAACAAAATATTAACGCTTACAATTTAGGTGGCACTTTTC
GGGGAAATGTGCGCGGAACCCCTATTTGTTTATTTTTCTAAATACATTCAAATATGTATCCGCTCATGAG
ACAATAACCCTGATAAATGCTTCAATAATATTGAAAAAGGAAGAGTATGAGTATTCAACATTTCCGTGTC
GCCCTTATTCCCTTTTTTGCGGCATTTTGCCTTCCTGTTTTTGCTCACCCAGAAACGCTGGTGAAAGTAA
AAGATGCTGAAGATCAGTTGGGTGCACGAGTGGGTTACATCGAACTGGATCTCAACAGCGGTAAGATCCT
TGAGAGTTTTCGCCCCGAAGAACGTTTTCCAATGATGAGCACTTTTAAAGTTCTGCTATGTGGCGCGGTA
TTATCCCGTATTGACGCCGGGCAAGAGCAACTCGGTCGCCGCATACACTATTCTCAGAATGACTTGGTTG
AGTACTCACCAGTCACAGAAAAGCATCTTACGGATGGCATGACAGTAAGAGAATTATGCAGTGCTGCCAT
AACCATGAGTGATAACACTGCGGCCAACTTACTTCTGACAACGATCGGAGGACCGAAGGAGCTAACCGCT
TTTTTGCACAACATGGGGGATCATGTAACTCGCCTTGATCGTTGGGAACCGGAGCTGAATGAAGCCATAC
CAAACGACGAGCGTGACACCACGATGCCTGTAGCAATGGCAACAACGTTGCGCAAACTATTAACTGGCGA
ACTACTTACTCTAGCTTCCCGGCAACAATTAATAGACTGGATGGAGGCGGATAAAGTTGCAGGACCACTT
CTGCGCTCGGCCCTTCCGGCTGGCTGGTTTATTGCTGATAAATCTGGAGCCGGTGAGCGTGGGTCTCGCG
GTATCATTGCAGCACTGGGGCCAGATGGTAAGCCCTCCCGTATCGTAGTTATCTACACGACGGGGAGTCA
GGCAACTATGGATGAACGAAATAGACAGATCGCTGAGATAGGTGCCTCACTGATTAAGCATTGGTAACTG
TCAGACCAAGTTTACTCATATATACTTTAGATTGATTTAAAACTTCATTTTTAATTTAAAAGGATCTAGG
TGAAGATCCTTTTTGATAATCTCATGACCAAAATCCCTTAACGTGAGTTTTCGTTCCACTGAGCGTCAGA
CCCCGTAGAAAAGATCAAAGGATCTTCTTGAGATCCTTTTTTTCTGCGCGTAATCTGCTGCTTGCAAACA
AAAAAACCACCGCTACCAGCGGTGGTTTGTTTGCCGGATCAAGAGCTACCAACTCTTTTTCCGAAGGTAA
CTGGCTTCAGCAGAGCGCAGATACCAAATACTGTTCTTCTAGTGTAGCCGTAGTTAGGCCACCACTTCAA
GAACTCTGTAGCACCGCCTACATACCTCGCTCTGCTAATCCTGTTACCAGTGGCTGCTGCCAGTGGCGAT
AAGTCGTGTCTTACCGGGTTGGACTCAAGACGATAGTTACCGGATAAGGCGCAGCGGTCGGGCTGAACGG
GGGGTTCGTGCACACAGCCCAGCTTGGAGCGAACGACCTACACCGAACTGAGATACCTACAGCGTGAGCT
ATGAGAAAGCGCCACGCTTCCCGAAGGGAGAAAGGCGGACAGGTATCCGGTAAGCGGCAGGGTCGGAACA
GGAGAGCGCACGAGGGAGCTTCCAGGGGGAAACGCCTGGTATCTTTATAGTCCTGTCGGGTTTCGCCACC
TCTGACTTGAGCGTCGATTTTTGTGATGCTCGTCAGGGGGGCGGAGCCTATGGAAAAACGCCAGCAACGC
GGCCTTTTTACGGTTCCTGGCCTTTTGCTGGCCTTTTGCTCACATGTTCTTTCCTGCGTTATCCCCTGAT
TCTGTGGATAACCGTATTACCGCCTTTGAGTGAGCTGATACCGCTCGCCGCAGCCGAACGACCGAGCGCA
GCGAGTCAGTGAGCGAGGAAGCGGAAGAGCGCCCAATACGCAAACCGCCTCTCCCCGCGCGTTGGCCGAT
TCATTAATGCAGCTGGCACGACAGGTTTCCCGACTGGAAAGCGGGCAGTGAGCGCAACGCAATTAATGTG
AGTTAGCTCACTCATTAGGCACCCCAGGCTTTACACTTTATGCTTCCGGCTCGTATGTTGTGTGGAATTG
TGAGCGGATAACAATTTCACACAGGAAACAGCTATGACCATGATTACGCCAAGCGCGCAATTAACCCTCA
CTAAAGGGAACAAAAGCTGGAGCTGCAAGC
Features (pLannotate 1.2.2; 31 found; start..end, strand, type, name):
      5..231     +  promoter       RSV promoter: Rous sarcoma virus enhancer/promoter
    232..412     +  LTR            5' LTR (truncated): truncated 5' long terminal repeat (LTR) from HIV-1
    459..584     +  misc_feature   HIV-1 Ψ: packaging signal of human immunodeficiency virus type 1
    568..931     +  CDS            HIV-1 gag (fragment): gag protein from human immunodeficiency virus 1; gag
   1077..1310    +  misc_feature   RRE: The Rev response element (RRE) of HIV-1 allows for Rev-dependent mRNA export from the nucleus to the cytoplasm.
   1687..1713    +  CDS            Rev (fragment): human immunodeficiency virus 1 (HIV-1) Rev protein; rev; enhances nuclear export of unspliced and incompletely spliced viral mRNAs
   1720..1743    +  promoter       SV40 promoter (fragment): SV40 early promoter
   1744..1815    +  promoter       SV40 promoter (fragment): SV40 enhancer and early promoter
   1839..1974    +  rep_origin     SV40 ori: SV40 origin of replication
   2020..2616    +  CDS            PuroR (fragment): puromycin N-acetyltransferase; pac from Streptomyces; confers resistance to puromycin
   2665..2782    +  misc_feature   cPPT/CTS: central polypurine tract and central termination sequence of HIV-1
   2847..2913    +  CDS            small t antigen (fragment): SV40 (simian virus 40) small t antigen
   2920..4098    +  promoter       EF-1α promoter: strong constitutive promoter for human elongation factor EF-1α
   4115..5665    +  CDS            HINFP: HINFP_HUMAN - Also known as MIZF, ZNF743. Experimental evidence at protein level: Swiss-Prot protein existence level 1. Transcriptional repressor that binds to the consensus sequence 5'-CGGACGTT-3' and to the RB1 promoter. Transcriptional activator that promotes histone H4 gene transcription at the G1/S phase transition in conjunction with NPAT. Also activates transcription of the ATM and PRKDC genes. Autoregulates its expression by associating with its own promoter. From Homo sapiens (Human).
   5681..5734    +  promoter       U6 promoter (fragment): RNA polymerase III promoter for human U6 snRNA
   5776..6364    +  misc_feature   WPRE: woodchuck hepatitis virus posttranscriptional regulatory element
   6415..6434    +  misc_feature   cPPT/CTS (fragment): central polypurine tract and central termination sequence of HIV-1
   6436..6669    +  LTR            3' LTR (ΔU3): self-inactivating 3' long terminal repeat (LTR) from HIV-1
   6747..6868    +  polyA_signal   SV40 poly(A) signal: SV40 polyadenylation signal
   6908..7043    +  rep_origin     SV40 ori: SV40 origin of replication
   7064..7082    -  promoter       T7 promoter: promoter for bacteriophage T7 RNA polymerase
   7090..7245    +  CDS            lacZα (fragment): LacZα fragment of β-galactosidase; lacZ fragment
   7250..7678    +  rep_origin     f1 ori (sequence partly withheld): f1 bacteriophage origin of replication; arrow indicates direction of (+) strand synthesis
   7731..7835    +  promoter       AmpR promoter: bla
   7836..8696    +  CDS            AmpR: β-lactamase; bla; confers resistance to ampicillin, carbenicillin, and related antibiotics
   8867..9455    +  rep_origin     ori: high-copy-number ColE1/pMB1/pBR322/pUC origin of replication
   9638..9730    +  CDS            lacI (fragment): lac repressor; lacI; The lac repressor binds to the lac operator to inhibit transcription in E. coli. This inhibition can be relieved by adding lactose or isopropyl-β-D-thiogalactopyranoside (IPTG).
   9743..9764    +  protein_bind   CAP binding site: CAP binding activates transcription in the presence of cAMP. E. coli catabolite activator protein
   9779..9809    +  promoter       lac promoter: promoter for the E. coli lac operon
   9817..9833    +  protein_bind   lac operator: The lac repressor binds to the lac operator to inhibit transcription in E. coli. This inhibition can be relieved by adding lactose or isopropyl-β-D-thiogalactopyranoside (IPTG). lac repressor encoded by lacI
   9878..9896    +  promoter       T3 promoter: promoter for bacteriophage T3 RNA polymerase
