[The description below was written by a language model from this plasmid's Addgene catalogue record and pLannotate feature annotations shown in this document.]
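Description:
TFORF1603 is a lentiviral mammalian expression plasmid built on the pLX_TRC317 backbone and carrying the human transcription factor HINFP (also known as MIZF or ZNF743) as a synthesized open reading frame. It belongs to a barcoded transcription factor ORF collection in which each construct carries a unique 24-bp barcode, so that the overexpressed factor can be identified by sequencing in pooled screens. The barcode is not annotated as a separate feature in the table. In bacteria the plasmid replicates from a high-copy ColE1/pUC-type origin and is selected with ampicillin through the bla gene. An f1 origin and remnants of a lac/lacZα cloning region with T7 and T3 promoters are also present. The depositor notes that the plasmid can recombine.

The viral cassette has a third-generation, self-inactivating layout. An RSV promoter drives a truncated HIV-1 5' LTR, followed by the Ψ packaging signal with a gag fragment and the Rev response element. The cassette ends in a ΔU3 3' LTR with an SV40 polyadenylation signal downstream. Within the transferred region, an SV40 early promoter and origin drive puromycin N-acetyltransferase for selecting transduced cells. A cPPT/CTS element, which aids nuclear import of the viral genome, follows. The EF-1α promoter then drives constitutive expression of the HINFP coding sequence, and a downstream WPRE enhances transcript stability and expression. A short fragment matching the U6 promoter lies between the ORF and the WPRE, and the record does not explain its role. The annotated sequence of 9,919 nt agrees with the stated backbone and insert sizes. The construct is intended for producing lentivirus to overexpress HINFP, individually or in pooled screens such as directed differentiation studies.
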