Addgene plasmid #143140: TFORF1603
Purpose: Lentiviral vector for overexpressing transcription factor ORFs with unique 24-bp barcodes. Barcodes facilitate identification of transcription factors in pooled screens.
Depositing lab: Feng Zhang. Depositing organization: Broad Institute. Publication: A transcription factor atlas of directed differentiation. Joung J, Ma S, Tay T, Geiger-Schuller KR, Kirchgatterer PC, Verdine VK, Guo B, Arias-Garcia MA, Allen WE, Singh A, Kuksenko O, Abudayyeh OO, Gootenberg JS, Fu Z, Macrae RK, Buenrostro JD, Regev A, Zhang F. Cell. 2023 Jan 5;186(1):209-229.e26. doi: 10.1016/j.cell.2022.11.026. PubMed 36608654.
Backbone
  Vector backbone: pLX_TRC317
  Backbone manufacturer: Broad Institute Genetic Perturbation Platform
  Backbone size w/o insert (bp): 8264
  Vector type: Mammalian Expression, Lentiviral
  Selectable markers: Puromycin
Growth in bacteria
  Bacterial resistance: Ampicillin, 100 μg/mL
  Growth temperature: 37°C
  Growth strain: NEB Stable
  Copy number: High Copy
Gene/Insert
  Gene/Insert name: HINFP
  Species: H. sapiens (human)
  Insert size (bp): 1655
  Entrez Gene: HINFP (a.k.a. HiNF-P, MIZF, ZNF743)
  Promoter: EF1a
  Cloning method: Unknown
  Sequencing primers: 5′ GGGTGGAGACTGAAGTTAGGCCAG; 3′ CACATAGCGTAAAAGGAGCAACATAG
Terms and licenses: Academic/Nonprofit Terms; Industry Terms: Not Available to Industry
Depositor comments: NM_198971,NM_015517,XM_011542745,ENST00000350777 . The transcription factor ORF portion of this plasmid was synthesized by Genewiz. Please test multiple small colonies in case of plasmid recombination. To make this collection available in a timely manner, a portion of this collection was not fully sequenced by Addgene. If an Addgene verified full plasmid sequence is not available, please contact us prior to placing an order to request the full sequence.
How to cite: TFORF1603 was a gift from Feng Zhang (Addgene plasmid # 143140 ; http://n2t.net/addgene:143140 ; RRID:Addgene_143140)
