>Addgene plasmid #143140 | TFORF1603 | depositor partial sequence | sequence record 281558 | Insert
ACCGCCACCATGCCGCCTCCTGGGAAAGTTCCCCGAAAGGAGAATCTGTGGCTACAGTGTGAGTGGGGGT
CCTGCTCCTTTGTGTGCTCAACCATGGAAAAGTTCTTTGAGCATGTCACTCAGCACCTGCAGCAGCACCT
GCATGGCTCTGGGGAGGAGGAGGAAGAGGAAGAGGAGGATGACCCACTTGAGGAAGAATTCTCCTGCTTG
TGGCAGGAATGTGGCTTTTGTTCTCTGGACAGTTCTGCTGACCTCATCCGCCATGTCTACTTCCACTGCT
ACCACACCAAGCTGAAACAGTGGGGGCTGCAGGCCTTGCAAAGCCAGGCTGACCTTGGCCCCTGCATCCT
GGACTTCCAGAGCCGGAACGTCATCCCTGATATCCCTGACCACTTCCTGTGTCTGTGGGAGCACTGTGAG
AATTCCTTCGACAATCCTGAGTGGTTTTATCGGCATGTGGAAGCACACAGTCTGTGCTGTGAATACGAAG
CAGTCGGCAAGGACAACCCGGTGGTGCTGTGTGGCTGGAAAGGCTGTACCTGCACCTTCAAGGACCGCAG
TAAACTTCGAGAGCACCTCCGCAGCCATACCCAGGAGAAAGTGGTAGCCTGCCCCACCTGTGGGGGCATG
TTTGCCAACAATACCAAGTTCTTAGATCACATCCGTCGCCAGACCTCATTGGATCAGCAGCACTTCCAGT
GTTCTCACTGTTCCAAGAGATTTGCCACAGAGCGGCTATTGCGGGACCACATGCGCAACCATGTGAATCA
CTATAAGTGCCCTCTGTGTGACATGACCTGCCCGCTGCCTTCCTCCCTCCGCAACCACATGCGCTTTCGT
CACAGTGAGGACCGGCCCTTTAAATGTGACTGTTGTGACTACAGCTGCAAGAATCTTATTGACCTCCAGA
AGCACCTGGATACCCACAGCGAGGAGCCAGCCTACAGGTGTGATTTTGAGAACTGCACCTTCAGTGCCCG
ATCCCTCTGCTCTATCAAGTCCCATTACCGCAAAGTACATGAAGGAGACTCTGAGCCAAGGTACAAATGT
CATGTGTGTGACAAATGCTTCACACGGGGCAACAACCTCACCGTGCACCTTCGCAAGAAGCACCAGTTCA
AGTGGCCCTCAGGGCATCCCCGTTTTCGGTACAAGGAACATGAAGATGGCTATATGCGGCTGCAGCTGGT
TCGCTACGAGAGTGTAGAGCTGACACAGCAACTGCTGCGGCAACCACAAGAGGGATCGGGCCTGGGAACG
TCGCTGAACGAGAGCAGCCTGCAGGGCATTATTCTAGAAACAGTGCCAGGGGAGCCAGGACGTAAGGAAG
AGGAAGAGGAGGGCAAGGGTAGCGAAGGGACAGCCCTCTCAGCCTCTCAGGACAACCCCAGTTCTGTCAT
CCACGTGGTGAATCAGACCAATGCCCAAGGCCAGCAAGAGATCGTCTACTATGTGCTGTCTGAAGCCCCA
GGGGAGCCTCCCCCAGCCCCTGAGCCACCTTCAGGGGGCATCATGGAAAAGCTTCAAGGAATAGCTGAGG
AGCCAGAGATCCAGATGGTTTAGTAATGAACTAGTCCGTAACTTGAAAGTATTTCGATTTCTTGGCTTTA
TATATCTTGTGGAAAGGACGAATTCTGGCTAGCTGATCCTGTGTA
