>Addgene plasmid #143140 | TFORF1603 | depositor partial sequence | sequence record 281559 | Barcode
ATTCTGGCTAGCTGATCCTGTGTA
